>Addgene plasmid #104638 | pUG-412 | depositor full sequence | sequence record 198469 | Full Sequence
TGGCGAATGGG
[124 nt withheld, positions 12-135]
C
[91 nt withheld, positions 137-227]
A
[49 nt withheld, positions 229-277]
CCTTTGACGTTGGAGTCCACGTTCTTT
[37 nt withheld, positions 305-341]
ACCCTATCTCGGTCTATTCTTTTGATTTATAAGGGATTTTGCCGATTTCGGCCTATTGGTTAAAAAATGA
GCTGATTTAACAAAAATTTAACGCGAATTTTAACAAAATATTAACGTTTACAATTTCAGGTGGCACTTTT
CGGGGAAATGTGCGCGGAACCCCTATTTGTTTATTTTTCTAAATACATTCAAATATGTATCCGCTCATGA
ATTAATTCTTAGAAAAACTCATCGAGCATCAAATGAAACTGCAATTTATTCATATCAGGATTATCAATAC
CATATTTTTGAAAAAGCCGTTTCTGTAATGAAGGAGAAAACTCACCGAGGCAGTTCCATAGGATGGCAAG
ATCCTGGTATCGGTCTGCGATTCCGACTCGTCCAACATCAATACAACCTATTAATTTCCCCTCGTCAAAA
ATAAGGTTATCAAGTGAGAAATCACCATGAGTGACGACTGAATCCGGTGAGAATGGCAAAAGTTTATGCA
TTTCTTTCCAGACTTGTTCAACAGGCCAGCCATTACGCTCGTCATCAAAATCACTCGCATCAACCAAACC
GTTATTCATTCGTGATTGCGCCTGAGCGAGTCGAAATACGCGATCGCTGTTAAAAGGACAATTACAAACA
GGAATCGAATGCAACCGGCGCAGGAACACTGCCAGCGCATCAACAATATTTTCACCTGAATCAGGATATT
CTTCTAATACCTGGAATGCTGTTTTCCCGGGGATCGCAGTGGTGAGTAACCATGCATCATCAGGAGTACG
GATAAAATGCTTGATGGTCGGAAGAGGCATAAATTCCGTCAGCCAGTTTAGTCTGACCATCTCATCTGTA
ACATCATTGGCAACGCTACCTTTGCCATGTTTCAGAAACAACTCTGGCGCATCGGGCTTCCCATACAATC
GATAGATTGTCGCACCTGATTGCCCGACATTATCGCGAGCCCATTTATACCCATATAAATCAGCATCCAT
GTTGGAATTTAATCGCGGCCTAGAGCAAGACGTTTCCCGTTGAATATGGCTCATAACACCCCTTGTATTA
CTGTTTATGTAAGCAGACAGTTTTATTGTTCATGACCAAAATCCCTTAACGTGAGTTTTCGTTCCACTGA
GCGTCAGACCCCGTAGAAAAGATCAAAGGATCTTCTTGAGATCCTTTTTTTCTGCGCGTAATCTGCTGCT
TGCAAACAAAAAAACCACCGCTACCAGCGGTGGTTTGTTTGCCGGATCAAGAGCTACCAACTCTTTTTCC
GAAGGTAACTGGCTTCAGCAGAGCGCAGATACCAAATACTGTCCTTCTAGTGTAGCCGTAGTTAGGCCAC
CACTTCAAGAACTCTGTAGCACCGCCTACATACCTCGCTCTGCTAATCCTGTTACCAGTGGCTGCTGCCA
GTGGCGATAAGTCGTGTCTTACCGGGTTGGACTCAAGACGATAGTTACCGGATAAGGCGCAGCGGTCGGG
CTGAACGGGGGGTTCGTGCACACAGCCCAGCTTGGAGCGAACGACCTACACCGAACTGAGATACCTACAG
CGTGAGCTATGAGAAAGCGCCACGCTTCCCGAAGGGAGAAAGGCGGACAGGTATCCGGTAAGCGGCAGGG
TCGGAACAGGAGAGCGCACGAGGGAGCTTCCAGGGGGAAACGCCTGGTATCTTTATAGTCCTGTCGGGTT
TCGCCACCTCTGACTTGAGCGTCGATTTTTGTGATGCTCGTCAGGGGGGCGGAGCCTATGGAAAAACGCC
AGCAACGCGGCCTTTTTACGGTTCCTGGCCTTTTGCTGGCCTTTTGCTCACATGTTCTTTCCTGCGTTAT
CCCCTGATTCTGTGGATAACCGTATTACCGCCTTTGAGTGAGCTGATACCGCTCGCCGCAGCCGAACGAC
CGAGCGCAGCGAGTCAGTGAGCGAGGAAGCGGAAGAGCGCCTGATGCGGTATTTTCTCCTTACGCATCTG
TGCGGTATTTCACACCGCATATATGGTGCACTCTCAGTACAATCTGCTCTGATGCCGCATAGTTAAGCCA
GTATACACTCCGCTATCGCTACGTGACTGGGTCATGGCTGCGCCCCGACACCCGCCAACACCCGCTGACG
CGCCCTGACGGGCTTGTCTGCTCCCGGCATCCGCTTACAGACAAGCTGTGACCGACTCCGGGAGCTGCAT
GTGTCAGAGGTTTTCACCGTCATCACCGAAACGCGCGAGGCAGCTGCGGTAAAGCTCATCAGCGTGGTCG
TGAAGCGATTCACAGATGTCTGCCTGTTCATCCGCGTCCAGCTCGTTGAGTTTCTCCAGAAGCGTTAATG
TCTGGCTTCTGATAAAGCGGGCCATGTTAAGGGCGGTTTTTTCCTGTTTGGTCACTGATGCCTCCGTGTA
AGGGGGATTTCTGTTCATGGGGGTAATGATACCGATGAAACGAGAGAGGATGCTCACGATACGGGTTACT
GATGATGAACATGCCCGGTTACTGGAACGTTGTGAGGGTAAACAACTGGCGGTATGGATGCGGCGGGACC
AGAGAAAAATCACTCAGGGTCAATGCCAGCGCTTCGTTAATACAGATGTAGGTGTTCCACAGGGTAGCCA
GCAGCATCCTGCGATGCAGATCCGGAACATAATGGTGCAGGGCGCTGACTTCCGCGTTTCCAGACTTTAC
GAAACACGGAAACCCAAGACCATTCATGTTGTTGCTCAGGTCGCAGACGTTTTGCAGCAGCAGTCGCTTC
ACGTTCGCTCGCGTATCGGTGATTCATTCTGCTAACCAGTAAGGCAACCCCGCCAGCCTAGCCGGGTCCT
CAACGACAGGAGCACGATCATGCGCACCCGTGGGGCCGCCATGCCGGCGATAATGGCCTGCTTCTCGCCG
AAACGTTTGGTGGCGGGACCAGTGACGAAGGCTTGAGCGAGGGCGTGCAAGATTCCGAATACCGCAAGCG
ACAGGCCGATCATCGTCGCGCTCCAGCGAAAGCGGTCCTCGCCGAAAATGACCCAGAGCGCTGCCGGCAC
CTGTCCTACGAGTTGCATGATAAAGAACACAGTCATAAGTGCGGCGACGATAGTCATGCCCCGCGCCCAC
CGGAAGGAGCTGACTGGGTTGAAGGCTCTCAAGGGCATCGGTCGAGATCCCGGTGCCTAATGAGTGAGCT
AACTTACATTAATTGCGTTGCGCTCACTGCCCGCTTTCCAGTCGGGAAACCTGTCGTGCCAGCTGCATTA
ATGAATCGGCCAACGCGCGGGGAGAGGCGGTTTGCGTATTGGGCGCCAGGGTGGTTTTTCTTTTCACCAG
TGACACGGGCAACAGCTGATTGCCCTTCACCGCCTGGCCCTGAGAGAGTTGCAGCAAGCGGTCCACGCTG
GTTTGCCCCAGCAGGCGAAAATCCTGTTTGATGGTGGTTAACGGCGGGATATAACATGAGCTGTCCTCGG
TATCGTCGTATCCCACTACCGAGATATCCGCACCAACGCGCAGCCCGGACTCGGTAATGGCGCGCATTGC
GCCCAGCGCCATCTGATCGTTGGCAACCAGCATCGCAGTGGGAACGATGCCCTCATTCAGCATTTGCATG
GTTTGTTGAAAACCGGACATGGCACTCCAGTCGCCTTCCCGTTCCGCTATCGGCTGAATTTGATTGCGAG
TGAGATATTTATGCCAGCCAGCCAGACGCAGACGCGCCGAGACAGAACTTAATGGGCCCGCTAACAGCGC
GATTTGCTGGTGACCCAATGCGACCAGATGCTCCACGCCCAGTCGCGTACCGTCCTCATGGGAGAAAATA
ATACTGTTGATGGGTGTCTGGTCAGAGACATCAAGAAATAACGCCGGAACATTAGTGCAGGCAGCTTCCA
CAGCAATGGCATCCTGGTCATCCAGCGGATAGTTAATGATCAGCCCACTGACGCGTTGCGCGAGAAGATT
GTGCACCGCCGCTTTACAGGCTTCGACGCCGCTTCGTTCTACCATCGACACCACCACGCTGGCACCCAGT
TGATCGGCGCGAGATTTAATCGCCGCGACAATTTGCGACGGCGCGTGCAGGGCCAGACTGGAGGTGGCAA
CGCCAATCAGCAACGACTGTTTGCCCGCCAGTTGTTGTGCCACGCGGTTGGGAATGTAATTCAGCTCCGC
CATCGCCGCTTCCACTTTTTCCCGCGTTTTCGCAGAAACGTGGCTGGCCTGGTTCACCACGCGGGAAACG
GTCTGATAAGAGACACCGGCATACTCTGCGACATCGTATAACGTTACTGGTTTCACATTCACCACCCTGA
ATTGACTCTCTTCCGGGCGCTATCATGCCATACCGCGAAAGGTTTTGCGCCATTCGATGGTGTCCGGGAT
CTCGACGCTCTCCCTTATGCGACTCCTGCATTAGGAAGCAGCCCAGTAGTAGGTTGAGGCCGTTGAGCAC
CGCCGCCGCAAGGAATGGTGCATGCAAGGAGATGGCGCCCAACAGTCCCCCGGCCACGGGGCCTGCCACC
ATACCCACGCCGAAACAAGCGCTCATGAGCCCGAAGTGGCGAGCCCGATCTTCCCCATCGGTGATGTCGG
CGATATAGGCGCCAGCAACCGCACCTGTGGCGCCGGTGATGCCGGCCACGATGCGTCCGGCGTAGAGGAT
CGAGATCTCGATCCCGCGAAATTAATACGACTCACTATAGGGGAATTGTGAGCGGATAACAATTCCCCTC
TAGAAATAATTTTGCCTTAACTTTAAGAAGGAGATATACCATGGGCAGCCACCACCACCACCACCACAGC
GGAATGCAGATCTTTGTTAAGACTCTCACCGGAAAGACAATCACCCTGGAGGTGGAAAGCTCCGACACCA
TCGACAACGTTAAGGCCAAGATCCAGGATAAGGAGGGCATTCCTCCGGATCAGCAGAGGCTTATTTTCGC
CGGCAAGCAGCTAGAGGATGGCCGTACGTTGGCTGATTACAATATCCAGAAGGAATCCACCCTCCACTTG
GTCCTCAGGCTCCGTGGTGGTTAAGCTTGCAATTAACTTTAAGAAGGAGATATACAATGCTTCACAAGCG
AGCTAGTGAAGCTAACGATAAGAACGATAATACCATCATCGGTTCCGATTTAGCATCATCTAAGAAACGC
CGTATCGATTTCACTGAATCTTCGTCTGATAAGTCATCTTCGATTTTAGCTTCTGGTAGTAGCAGGGGTT
TTCACGGCGATAGCGTCGTTCAGCAAATCGACATGGCTTTTGGTAATTCGAACCGTCAGGAGATTGATGA
AGATCTGCACAGTCGCCAGCTCGCCGTCTATGGTCGTGAGACTATGAGGCGTCTCTTTGCTTCCAATGTT
CTCATCTCGGGGATGCACGGTCTTGGTGCCGAGATTGCCAAGAATCTTATACTTGCTGGTGTGAAGTCTG
TGACCTTGCATGATGAAAGAGTTGTAGAGCTATGGGACTTATCAAGCAACTTTGTTTTCTCGGAGGATGA
TGTTGGCAAGAATAGAGCAGATGCTTCTGTTCAGAAGTTACAGGATCTTAACAATGCTGTGGTTGTCTCT
AGCTTGACCAAAAGCTTAAACAAAGAGGATCTTTCTGGCTTCCAGGTTGTTGTATTCTCTGACATAAGCA
TGGAAAGAGCAATCGAATTTGATGACTATTGTCACAGCCATCAGCCTCCTATCGCTTTTGTCAAGGCTGA
TGTCAGGGGTCTTTTCGGCTCTGTCTTTTGTGATTTTGGGCCTGAATTTGCGGTTCTTGATGTTGATGGA
GAGGAACCCCATACAGGCATCATTGCGTCTATCTCTAATGAGAACCAGGCATTTATTTCCTGTGTCGACG
ATGAGAGGCTTGAGTTTGAAGATGGTGACCTAGTTGTTTTCTCAGAAGTTGAGGGTATGACAGAATTGAA
TGATGGGAAACCAAGGAAGATAAAAAGTACACGGCCATATTCATTCACCCTTGATGAGGACACTACTAAC
TATGGAACATATGTGAAGGGTGGTATTGTCACTCAAGTGAAACAGCCAAAGTTACTGAATTTCAAGCCAT
TGAGGGAAGCGCTTAAGGATCCAGGGGATTTTCTATTTAGTGATTTCTCTAAGTTTGATCGGCCTCCACT
CCTTCACTTAGCATTCCAGGCACTTGATCATTTTAAAGCTGAAGCTGGCAGATTTCCTGTTGCTGGCTCA
GAAGAGGACGCTCAGAAGCTTATATCGATTGCCACAGCCATCAATACCGGGCAGGGTGATTTAAAGGTGG
AGAATGTTGATCAGAAGCTTCTAAGACACTTTTCCTTTGGAGCCAAGGCTGTCCTGAATCCTATGGCTGC
AATGTTTGGCGGTATTGTTGGACAGGAGGTTGTTAAAGCTTGCTCTGGAAAATTTCATCCTCTCTTCCAG
TTTTTCTACTTTGATTCAGTGGAGTCACTCCCCTCTGAACCTGTGGACTCGAGTGACTTTGCACCAAGAA
ACAGCCGGTATGATGCCCAAATATCTGTATTTGGGGCCAAGTTCCAGAAGAAACTTGAAGATGCTAAAGT
TTTCACAGTAGGGTCTGGTGCTCTTGGCTGTGAGTTCTTGAAAAATTTGGCTCTGATGGGGGTTTCTTGT
GGAAGCCAAGGGAAGCTGACAGTGACAGATGATGATATCATTGAGAAGAGTAACCTCAGTCGTCAATTTC
TGTTCCGTGACTGGAACATTGGACAGGCTAAATCCACAGTTGCTGCTTCGGCTGCTGCTGTTATAAATCC
TCGCTTCAACATTGAGGCCCTGCAAAACCGTGTTGGCGCGGAGACTGAGAATGTATTTGACGATGCCTTC
TGGGAGAACTTAACTGTTGTCGTCAATGCACTGGATAATGTTAATGCGAGGCTCTATGTTGATTCGAGGT
GCTTGTATTTCCAGAAGCCTCTCCTTGAGTCTGGAACTCTTGGTACAAAGTGCAACACACAGTCGGTTAT
CCCACATCTAACTGAAAATTACGGTGCCTCAAGGGACCCACCAGAGAAACAGGCCCCCATGTGTACAGTG
CATTCCTTCCCGCATAACATTGATCACTGTTTAACTTGGGCTCGCTCTGAGTTTGAGGGTCTGCTGGAGA
AAACTCCCGCTGAAGTGAATGCATATCTTTCTAGCCCAGTTGAGTACACTAACTCAATGATGAGTGCTGG
TGATGCTCAGGCGAGGGACACATTGGAGAGGATTGTTGAGTGCCTTGAAAAGGAGAAGTGTGAAACCTTC
CAAGACTGCTTAACCTGGGCACGACTGAGGTTTGAGGATTACTTTGTGAACCGTGTCAAGCAATTGATAT
ACACATTTCCTGAAGATGCTGCGACTAGTACCGGAGCTCCATTCTGGTCTGCTCCAAAAAGATTCCCTCG
TCCACTCCAGTACTCGTCGTCCGACCCAAGTCTCCTTAACTTTATCACAGCGACTGCTATTTTACGAGCA
GAGACATTTGGGATCCCGATACCTGAGTGGACTAAGAACCCAAAGGAAGCAGCAGAAGCTGTTGACAGAG
TGATAGTCCCAGACTTTGAGCCAAGGCAAGATGCAAAGATTGTGACTGATGAGAAAGCTACCACTTTAAC
CACTGCTTCGGTGGACGACGCTGCAGTCATCGACGATCTCATTGCTAAGATCGACCAGTGTAGGCATAAC
TTGTCGCCAGACTTCAGGATGAAACCTATTCAGTTCGAAAAGGATGATGATACAAACTATCACATGGATG
TGATAGCAGGACTAGCCAACATGAGGGCGAGAAATTACAGCATCCCTGAAGTGGACAAGCTGAAAGCAAA
GTTCATAGCAGGGAGAATCATCCCAGCCATTGCGACTTCAACAGCCATGGCTACTGGGCTGGTCTGCCTC
GAGCTGTACAAGGTCCTTGATGGAGGACATAAAGTGGAAGCTTACAGAAACACATTTGCCAACCTGGCAC
TTCCACTATTCTCCATGGCTGAACCACTTCCACCAAAGGTGGTGAAGCACCGTGACATGGCTTGGACAGT
TTGGGACAGATGGGTTCTCAAGGGAAACCCAACTCTTCGTGAGGTGTTGCAGTGGCTGGAGGACAAAGGG
CTTAGCGCATACAGCATCTCTTGTGGAAGCTGTCTACTGTTCAACAGTATGTTCACAAGGCACAAGGAGA
GGATGGACAAGAAGGTTGTGGATCTCGCTCGGGATGTTGCGAAAGTCGAGTTACCGCCTTATCGCAACCA
TCTTGATGTAGTGGTGGCTTGTGAGGATGAAGATGACAATGACGTCGATATTCCTCTCGTCTCTATCTAC
TTCAGGTGAGCTTACTATTAACTTTAAGAAGGAGATATACCATGTACCCATACGATGTTCCTGACTATGC
GGGCTATCCCTATGACGTCCCGGACTATGCAGGATTGTATCCATATGACGTTCCAGATTACGCCACTAGA
GCTGCTTACCCATACGATGTTCCTGACTATGCGGGCTATCCCTATGACGTCCCGGACTATGCAGGATTGT
ATCCATATGACGTTCCAGATTACGCAATGGCTTCGAAACGGATCTTGAAGGAGCTGAAGGATCTCCAGAA
AGACCCTCCAACCTCCTGCAGTGCAGGTCCAGTTGCTGAGGACATGTTTCATTGGCAAGCTACAATTATG
GGTCCTGCAGAGAGTCCGTATTCAGGCGGTGTGTTTCTCGTTACCATTCACTTCCCTCCGGACTATCCAT
TCAAACCACCAAAGGTTGCATTTAGGACGAAGGTGTTTCACCCTAATATCAACAGCAACGGAAGCATTTG
CCTTGACATTTTGAAAGAACAATGGAGCCCTGCCCTCACCATTTCCAAGGTGTTGCTCTCGATATGTTCG
CTGTTAACAGATCCAAATCCAGATGACCCTTTGGTACCAGAGATTGCACACATGTACAAAACCGACAGAG
CCAAATACGAGGCTACTGCAAGAAACTGGACTCAGAAGTATGCCATGGGCTAAGCTTTTACTTAACTTTA
AGAAGGAGATATACCATGTCCCCTATACTAGGTTATTGGAAAATTAAGGGCCTTGTGCAACCCACTCGAC
TTCTTTTGGAATATCTTGAAGAAAAATATGAAGAGCATTTGTATGAGCGCGATGAAGGTGATAAATGGCG
AAACAAAAAGTTTGAATTGGGTTTGGAGTTTCCCAATCTTCCTTATTATATTGATGGTGATGTTAAATTA
ACACAGTCTATGGCCATCATACGTTATATAGCTGACAAGCACAACATGTTGGGTGGTTGTCCAAAAGAGC
GTGCAGAGATTTCAATGCTTGAAGGAGCGGTTTTGGATATTAGATACGGTGTTTCGAGAATTGCATATAG
TAAAGACTTTGAAACTCTCAAAGTTGATTTTCTTAGCAAGCTACCTGAAATGCTGAAAATGTTCGAAGAT
CGTTTATGTCATAAAACATATTTAAATGGTGATCATGTAACCCATCCTGACTTCATGTTGTATGACGCTC
TTGATGTTGTTTTATACATGGACCCAATGTGCCTGGATGCGTTCCCAAAATTAGTTTGTTTTAAAAAACG
TATTGAAGCTATCCCACAAATTGATAAGTACTTGAAATCCAGCAAGTATATAGCATGGCCTTTGCAGGGC
TGGCAAGCCACGTTTGGTGGTGGCGACCATCCTCCAAAATCGGATCTGGTTCCGCGTGGATCAATGGCGG
GTATCAATAGAGCGGGACCATCGGGCGCTTATTTTGTTGGCCACACAGACCCCGAGCCAGTATCGGGGCA
AGCACACGGATCCGGCAGCGGCGCCAGCTCCTCGAACAGTCCGCAGGTTCAGCCGCGACCCTCGAATACT
CCCCCGTCGAACGCGCCCGCACCGCCGCCAACCGGACGTGAGAGGCTTTCACGATCCACGGCGCTGTCGC
GCCAAACCAGGGAGTGGCTGGAGCAGGGTATGCCTACAGCGGAGGATGCCAGCGTGCGTCGTAGGCCACA
GGTGACTGCCGATGCCGCAACGCCGCGTGCAGAGGCAAGACGCACGCCGGAGGCAACTGCCGATGCCAGC
GCACCGCGTAGAGGGGCGGTTGCACACGCCAACAGTATCGTTCAGCAATTGGTCAGTGAGGGCGCTGATA
TTTCGCATACTCGTAACATGCTCCGCAATGCAATGAATGGCGACGCAGTCGCTTTTTCTCGAGTAGAACA
GAACATATTTCGCCAGCATTTCCCGAACATGCCCATGCATGGAATCAGCCGAGATTCGGAACTCGCTATC
GAGCTCCGTGGGGCGCTTCGTCGAGCGGTTCACCAACAGGCGGCGTCAGCGCCAGTGAGGTCGCCCACGC
CAACACCGGCCAGCCCTGCGGCATCATCATCGGGCAGCAGTCAGCGTTCTTTATTTGGACGGTTTGCCCG
TTTGATGGCGCCAAACCAGGGACGGTCGTCGAACACTGCCGCCTCTCAGACGCCGGTCGACAGGAGCCCG
CCACGCGTCAACCAAAGACCCATACGCGTCGACAGGGCTGCGATGCGTAATCGTGGCAATGACGAGGCGG
ACGCCGCGCTGCGGGGGTTAGTACAACAGGGGGTCAATTTAGAGCACCTGCGCACGGCCCTTGAAAGACA
TGTAATGCAGCGCCTCCCTATCCCCCTCGATATAGGCAGCGCGTTGCAGAATGTGGGAATTAACCCAAGT
ATCGACTTGGGGGAAAGCCTTGTGCAACATCCCCTGCTGAATTTGAATGTAGCGTTGAATCGCATGCTGG
GGCTGCGTCCCAGCGCTGAAAGAGCGCCTCGTCCAGCCGTCCCCGTGGCTCCCGCGACCGCCTCCAGGCG
ACCGGATGGTACGCGTGCAACACGATTGCGGGTGATGCCGGAGCGGGAGGATTACGAAAATAATGTGGCT
TATGGAGTGCGCTTGCTTAACCTGAACCCGGGGGTGGGGGTAAGGCAGGCTGTTGCGGCCTTTGTAACCG
ACCGGGCTGAGCGGCCAGCAGTGGTGGCTAATATCCGGGCAGCCCTGGACCCTATCGCGTCACAATTCAG
TCAGCTGCGCACAATTTCGAAGGCCGATGCTGAATCTGAAGAGCTGGGTTTTAAGGATGCGGCAGATCAT
CACACGGATGACGTGACGCACTGTCTTTTTGGCGGAGAATTGTCGCTGAGTAATCCGGATCAGCAGGTGA
TCGGTTTGGCGGGTAATCCGACGGACACGTCGCAGCCTTACAGCCAAGAGGGAAATAAGGACCTGGCGTT
CATGGATATGAAAAAACTTGCCCAATTCCTCGCAGGCAAGCCTGAGCATCCGATGACCAGAGAAACGCTT
AACGCCGAAAATATCGCCAAGTATGCTTTTAGAATAGTCCCCTGAGCTTCAGATTAACTTTAAGAAGGAG
ATATACCATGGAACAAAAGTTGATCTCTGAAGAGGACCTTGAGCAGAAATTGATCTCTGAGGAAGATCTT
GAGCAGAAGCTTATCTCAGAGGAGGATTTGGAGCAAAAACTTATTTCTGAAGAGGACCTTGCAATGGGAA
GCAAGTATTCCAAGGCAACAAATTCGATAAATGATGCTTCTAACTTGAGTTATGGCGTTCCTTTTGAAAA
TTATCGAGTTCCTTTTGTAGATTTGGAGGAAGCAACTAACAACTTTGATGACAATTTTTTCATCGGAGAG
GGTGGATTTGGGAAGGTTTACAGGGGTGTTTTGCGTGATGGAACAAAGGTCGCCCTGAAAAAGCATAAAC
CTGAGTCCTCACAAGGTATTGAAGAGTTCGAAACAGAAATTGAGATTCTCTCATTTTGCAGCCATCCGCA
TCTGGTTTCATTGATAGGATTCTGTGATGAAAGAAATGAGATGATTCTAATTTATGACTACATGGAGAAT
GGGAACCTCAAGAGCCATTTGTATGGATCAGATCTACCCTCCATGAGCTGGGAGCAGAGGCTGGAGATAT
GTATCGGGGCAGCCAGAGGCCTTCACTACCTTCATAAGAATGCAGTTATACATCGTGATGTCAAGTGTAC
AAACATATTGCTTGATGAGAATTTTGTGCCAAAAATTACTGATTTTGGAATATCTAAGACAATGCCCGAG
CTTGATCAAACCCATCTTAGCACAGTAGTGAGAGGAAATATAGGCTACATTGCCCCTGAATATGCTTTGT
GGGGACAGCTGACAGAAAAATCTGATGTTTATTCTTTCGGTGTTGTTTTATTCGAAGTTCTTTGTGCTAG
GCCTGCCTTAGATCGTTCAGAGATAATGAGTTTAGATGATGAGACGCAGAAGATGGGACAGTTGGAACAA
ATTGTAGATCCCACTATTGCGGCCAAAATAAGACCAGAGTCCCTCAGGATGTTTGGAGAAACAGCGATCA
AATGCTTAGCTCCGTCTAGTAAAAATAGGCCATCAATGGGTGATGTGCTGTGGAAACTGGAGTATGCACT
TTGTCTCCAAGAGCCTACCATTCAAGATGATCCTGAATGAGCTTTGTGGCTTTTAAGCCAGCCCCGACAC
CCGCCAACACCCGCTGACGCGCCCTGACGGGCTTGTCTGCTCCCGGCATCCGCTTACAGACAAGCTGTGA
CCGGGATGAGATCCGGCTGCTAACAAAGCCCGAAAGGAAGCTGAGTTGGCTGCTGCCACCGCTGAGCAAT
AACTAGCATAACCCCTTGGGGCCTCTAAACGGGTCTTGAGGGGTTTTTTGCTGAAAGGAGGAACTATATC
CGGAT
Features (pLannotate 1.2.2; 31 found; start..end, strand, type, name):
     12..467     +  rep_origin     f1 ori (sequence partly withheld): f1 bacteriophage origin of replication; arrow indicates direction of (+) strand synthesis
    494..551     +  promoter       AmpR promoter (fragment): bla
    560..1375    -  CDS            KanR: aminoglycoside phosphotransferase; aph(3')-Ia; confers resistance to kanamycin in bacteria or G418 (Geneticin®) in eukaryotes
   1497..2085    +  rep_origin     ori: high-copy-number ColE1/pMB1/pBR322/pUC origin of replication
   2271..2413    -  misc_feature   bom: basis of mobility region from pBR322
   2515..2706    -  CDS            rop: Rop protein, which maintains plasmids at low copy number; rop
   2723..3103    +  CDS            YPB1_ECOLX: Protein predicted: Swiss-Prot protein existence level 4. From Escherichia coli.
   3175..3466    -  CDS            TcR (fragment): tetracycline efflux protein; tet; confers resistance to tetracycline
   3481..3502    -  protein_bind   CAP binding site: CAP binding activates transcription in the presence of cAMP. E. coli catabolite activator protein
   3515..4597    -  CDS            lacI: lac repressor; lacI; The lac repressor binds to the lac operator to inhibit transcription in E. coli. This inhibition can be relieved by adding lactose or isopropyl-β-D-thiogalactopyranoside (IPTG).
   4598..4675    -  promoter       lacI promoter: lacI
   4683..4962    -  CDS            TcR (fragment): tetracycline efflux protein; tet; confers resistance to tetracycline
   4984..5002    +  promoter       T7 promoter: promoter for bacteriophage T7 RNA polymerase
   5003..5027    +  protein_bind   lac operator: The lac repressor binds to the lac operator to inhibit transcription in E. coli. This inhibition can be relieved by adding lactose or isopropyl-β-D-thiogalactopyranoside (IPTG). lac repressor encoded by lacI
   5048..5065    +  RBS            RBS (fragment): efficient ribosome binding site from bacteriophage T7 gene 10 (Olins and Rangwala, 1989)
   5080..5098    +  CDS            9xHis (fragment): 9xHis affinity tag
   5105..5332    +  CDS            UBIQ_AVESA: Experimental evidence at protein level: Swiss-Prot protein existence level 1. Ubiquitin exists either covalently attached to another protein, or free (unanchored). When covalently bound, it is conjugated to target proteins via an isopeptide bond either as a monomer (monoubiquitin), a polymer linked via different Lys residues of the ubiquitin (polyubiquitin chains) or a linear polymer linked via the initiator Met of the ubiquitin (linear polyubiquitin chains). Polyubiquitin chains, when attached to a target protein, have different functions depending on the Lys residue of the ubiquitin that is
   5344..5361    +  RBS            RBS (fragment): efficient ribosome binding site from bacteriophage T7 gene 10 (Olins and Rangwala, 1989)
   5368..8607    +  CDS            UBA1: UBE11_ARATH - Also known as MOS5. Experimental evidence at protein level: Swiss-Prot protein existence level 1. Activates ubiquitin by first adenylating its C-terminal glycine residue with ATP, and thereafter linking this residue to the side chain of a cysteine residue in E1, yielding a ubiquitin-E1 thioester and free AMP. From Arabidopsis thaliana (Mouse-ear cress).
   8619..8636    +  RBS            RBS (fragment): efficient ribosome binding site from bacteriophage T7 gene 10 (Olins and Rangwala, 1989)
   8646..8734    +  CDS            3xHA (fragment): three tandem HA epitope tags
   8748..8836    +  CDS            3xHA (fragment): three tandem HA epitope tags
   8838..9281    +  CDS            UBC8: UBC8_ARATH - Also known as UBC4A. Experimental evidence at protein level: Swiss-Prot protein existence level 1. Accepts the ubiquitin from the E1 complex and catalyzes its covalent attachment to other proteins. Mediates the selective degradation of short-lived and abnormal proteins. From Arabidopsis thaliana (Mouse-ear cress).
   9293..9310    +  RBS            RBS (fragment): efficient ribosome binding site from bacteriophage T7 gene 10 (Olins and Rangwala, 1989)
   9317..9970    +  CDS            GST26_SCHJA: Experimental evidence at protein level: Swiss-Prot protein existence level 1. GST isoenzymes appear to play a central role in the parasite detoxification system. Other functions are also suspected including a role in increasing the solubility of haematin in the parasite gut. From Schistosoma japonicum (Blood fluke).
   9995..11653   +  CDS            hopAB2: HPAB2_PSESM - Also known as avrPtoB. Experimental evidence at protein level: Swiss-Prot protein existence level 1. Effector protein involved in gene-for-gene resistance in tomato plants. It is recognized by the host Pto resistance protein and elicits Pto and Prf-dependent hypersensitive response (HR) and programmed cell death (PCD), resulting in host immunity. In susceptible plants, acts as a virulence factor by suppressing PCD and HR-based plant immunity. This function requires its E3 ubiquitin ligase activity probably by recruiting E2 enzymes and transferring ubiquitin molecules to cellular
  11665..11682   +  RBS            RBS (fragment): efficient ribosome binding site from bacteriophage T7 gene 10 (Olins and Rangwala, 1989)
  11692..11714   +  CDS            13xMyc (fragment): 13 tandem Myc epitope tags
  11812..12768   +  CDS            HERK1 (fragment): HERK_ARATH - Experimental evidence at protein level: Swiss-Prot protein existence level 1. Receptor-like protein kinase required for cell elongation during vegetative growth, mostly in a brassinosteroid-(BR-) independent manner. From Arabidopsis thaliana (Mouse-ear cress).
  12887..12936   +  CDS            SET1 (fragment): solubility-enhancement tag derived from T7 phage gene 10B
  12944..12991   +  terminator     T7 terminator: transcription terminator for bacteriophage T7 RNA polymerase
