>Addgene plasmid #104638 | pUG-412 | addgene full sequence | sequence record 205464 | Addgene NGS Result
GGCAACAGCTGATTGCCCTTCACCGCCTGGCCCTGAGAGAGTTGCAGCAAGCGGTCCACGCTGGTTTGCC
CCAGCAGGCGAAAATCCTGTTTGATGGTGGTTAACGGCGGGATATAACATGAGCTGTCCTCGGTATCGTC
GTATCCCACTACCGAGATATCCGCACCAACGCGCAGCCCGGACTCGGTAATGGCGCGCATTGCGCCCAGC
GCCATCTGATCGTTGGCAACCAGCATCGCAGTGGGAACGATGCCCTCATTCAGCATTTGCATGGTTTGTT
GAAAACCGGACATGGCACTCCAGTCGCCTTCCCGTTCCGCTATCGGCTGAATTTGATTGCGAGTGAGATA
TTTATGCCAGCCAGCCAGACGCAGACGCGCCGAGACAGAACTTAATGGGCCCGCTAACAGCGCGATTTGC
TGGTGACCCAATGCGACCAGATGCTCCACGCCCAGTCGCGTACCGTCCTCATGGGAGAAAATAATACTGT
TGATGGGTGTCTGGTCAGAGACATCAAGAAATAACGCCGGAACATTAGTGCAGGCAGCTTCCACAGCAAT
GGCATCCTGGTCATCCAGCGGATAGTTAATGATCAGCCCACTGACGCGTTGCGCGAGAAGATTGTGCACC
GCCGCTTTACAGGCTTCGACGCCGCTTCGTTCTACCATCGACACCACCACGCTGGCACCCAGTTGATCGG
CGCGAGATTTAATCGCCGCGACAATTTGCGACGGCGCGTGCAGGGCCAGACTGGAGGTGGCAACGCCAAT
CAGCAACGACTGTTTGCCCGCCAGTTGTTGTGCCACGCGGTTGGGAATGTAATTCAGCTCCGCCATCGCC
GCTTCCACTTTTTCCCGCGTTTTCGCAGAAACGTGGCTGGCCTGGTTCACCACGCGGGAAACGGTCTGAT
AAGAGACACCGGCATACTCTGCGACATCGTATAACGTTACTGGTTTCACATTCACCACCCTGAATTGACT
CTCTTCCGGGCGCTATCATGCCATACCGCGAAAGGTTTTGCGCCATTCGATGGTGTCCGGGATCTCGACG
CTCTCCCTTATGCGACTCCTGCATTAGGAAGCAGCCCAGTAGTAGGTTGAGGCCGTTGAGCACCGCCGCC
GCAAGGAATGGTGCATGCAAGGAGATGGCGCCCAACAGTCCCCCGGCCACGGGGCCTGCCACCATACCCA
CGCCGAAACAAGCGCTCATGAGCCCGAAGTGGCGAGCCCGATCTTCCCCATCGGTGATGTCGGCGATATA
GGCGCCAGCAACCGCACCTGTGGCGCCGGTGATGCCGGCCACGATGCGTCCGGCGTAGAGGATCGAGATC
TCGATCCCGCGAAATTAATACGACTCACTATAGGGGAATTGTGAGCGGATAACAATTCCCCTCTAGAAAT
AATTTTGCCTTAACTTTAAGAAGGAGATATACCATGGGCAGCCACCACCACCACCACCACAGCGGAATGC
AGATCTTTGTTAAGACTCTCACCGGAAAGACAATCACCCTAGAGGTGGAAAGCTCCGACACCATCGACAA
CGTTAAGGCCAAGATCCAGGATAAGGAGGGCATTCCTCCGGATCAGCAGAGGCTTATTTTCGCCGGCAAG
CAGCTAGAGGATGGCCGTACGTTGGCTGATTACAATATCCAGAAGGAATCCACCCTCCACTTGGTCCTCA
GGCTCCGTGGTGGTTAAGCTTGCAATTAACTTTAAGAAGGAGATATACAATGCTTCACAAGCGAGCTAGT
GAAGCTAACGATAAGAACGATAATACCATCATCGGTTCCGATTTAGCATCATCTAAGAAACGCCGTATCG
ATTTCACTGAATCTTCGTCTGATAAGTCATCTTCGATTTTAGCTTCTGGTAGTAGCAGGGGTTTTCACGG
CGATAGCGTCGTTCAGCAAATCGACATGGCTTTTGGTAATTCGAACCGTCAGGAGATTGATGAAGATCTG
CACAGTCGCCAGCTCGCCGTCTATGGTCGTGAGACTATGAGGCGTCTCTTTGCTTCCAATGTTCTCATCT
CGGGGATGCACGGTCTTGGTGCCGAGATTGCCAAGAATCTTATACTTGCTGGTGTGAAGTCTGTGACCTT
GCATGATGAAAGAGTTGTAGAGCTATGGGACTTATCAAGCAACTTTGTTTTCTCGGAGGATGATGTTGGC
AAGAATAGAGCAGATGCTTCTGTTCAGAAGTTACAGGATCTTAACAATGCTGTGGTTGTCTCTAGCTTGA
CCAAAAGCTTAAACAAAGAGGATCTTTCTGGCTTCCAGGTTGTTGTATTCTCTGACATAAGCATGGAAAG
AGCAATCGAATTTGATGACTATTGTCACAGCCATCAGCCTCCTATCGCTTTTGTCAAGGCTGATGTCAGG
GGTCTTTTCGGCTCTGTCTTTTGTGATTTTGGGCCTGAATTTGCGGTTCTTGATGTTGATGGAGAGGAAC
CCCATACAGGCATCATTGCGTCTATCTCTAATGAGAACCAGGCATTTATTTCCTGTGTCGACGATGAGAG
GCTTGAGTTTGAAGATGGTGACCTAGTTGTTTTCTCAGAAGTTGAGGGTATGACAGAATTGAATGATGGG
AAACCAAGGAAGATAAAAAGTACACGGCCATATTCATTCACCCTTGATGAGGACACTACTAACTATGGAA
CATATGTGAAGGGTGGTATTGTCACTCAAGTGAAACAGCCAAAGTTACTGAATTTCAAGCCATTGAGGGA
AGCGCTTAAGGATCCAGGGGATTTTCTATTTAGTGATTTCTCTAAGTTTGATCGGCCTCCACTCCTTCAC
TTAGCATTCCAGGCACTTGATCATTTTAAAGCTGAAGCTGGCAGATTTCCTGTTGCTGGCTCAGAAGAGG
ACGCTCAGAAGCTTATATCGATTGCCACAGCCATCAATACCGGGCAGGGTGATTTAAAGGTGGAGAATGT
TGATCAGAAGCTTCTAAGACACTTTTCCTTTGGAGCCAAGGCTGTCCTGAATCCTATGGCTGCAATGTTT
GGCGGTATTGTTGGACAGGAGGTTGTTAAAGCTTGCTCTGGAAAATTTCATCCTCTCTTCCAGTTTTTCT
ACTTTGATTCAGTGGAGTCACTCCCCTCTGAACCTGTGGACTCGAGTGACTTTGCACCAAGAAACAGCCG
GTATGATGCCCAAATATCTGTATTTGGGGCCAAGTTCCAGAAGAAACTTGAAGATGCTAAAGTTTTCACA
GTAGGGTCTGGTGCTCTTGGCTGTGAGTTCTTGAAAAATTTGGCTCTGATGGGGGTTTCTTGTGGAAGCC
AAGGGAAGCTGACAGTGACAGATGATGATATCATTGAGAAGAGTAACCTCAGTCGTCAATTTCTGTTCCG
TGACTGGAACATTGGACAGGCTAAATCCACAGTTGCTGCTTCGGCTGCTGCTGTTATAAATCCTCGCTTC
AACATTGAGGCCCTGCAAAACCGTGTTGGCGCGGAGACTGAGAATGTATTTGACGATGCCTTCTGGGAGA
ACTTAACTGTTGTCGTCAATGCACTGGATAATGTTAATGCGAGGCTCTATGTTGATTCGAGGTGCTTGTA
TTTCCAGAAGCCTCTCCTTGAGTCTGGAACTCTTGGTACAAAGTGCAACACACAGTCGGTTATCCCACAT
CTAACTGAAAATTACGGTGCCTCAAGGGACCCACCAGAGAAACAGGCCCCCATGTGTACAGTGCATTCCT
TCCCGCATAACATTGATCACTGTTTAACTTGGGCTCGCTCTGAGTTTGAGGGTCTGCTGGAGAAAACTCC
CGCTGAAGTGAATGCATATCTTTCTAGCCCAGTTGAGTACACTAACTCAATGATGAGTGCTGGTGATGCT
CAGGCGAGGGACACATTGGAGAGGATTGTTGAGTGCCTTGAAAAGGAGAAGTGTGAAACCTTCCAAGACT
GCTTAACCTGGGCACGACTGAGGTTTGAGGATTACTTTGTGAACCGTGTCAAGCAATTGATATACACATT
TCCTGAAGATGCTGCGACTAGTACCGGAGCTCCATTCTGGTCTGCTCCAAAAAGATTCCCTCGTCCACTC
CAGTACTCGTCGTCCGACCCAAGTCTCCTTAACTTTATCACAGCGACTGCTATTTTACGAGCAGAGACAT
TTGGGATCCCGATACCTGAGTGGACTAAGAACCCAAAGGAAGCAGCAGAAGCTGTTGACAGAGTGATAGT
CCCAGACTTTGAGCCAAGGCAAGATGCAAAGATTGTGACTGATGAGAAAGCTACCACTTTAACCACTGCT
TCGGTGGACGACGCTGCAGTCATCGACGATCTCATTGCTAAGATCGACCAGTGTAGGCATAACTTGTCGC
CAGACTTCAGGATGAAACCTATTCAGTTCGAAAAGGATGATGATACAAACTATCACATGGATGTGATAGC
AGGACTAGCCAACATGAGGGCGAGAAATTACAGCATCCCTGAAGTGGACAAGCTGAAAGCAAAGTTCATA
GCAGGGAGAATCATCCCAGCCATTGCGACTTCAACAGCCATGGCTACTGGGCTGGTCTGCCTCGAGCTGT
ACAAGGTCCTTGATGGAGGACATAAAGTGGAAGCTTACAGAAACACATTTGCCAACCTGGCACTTCCACT
ATTCTCCATGGCTGAACCACTTCCACCAAAGGTGGTGAAGCACCGTGACATGGCTTGGACAGTTTGGGAC
AGATGGGTTCTCAAGGGAAACCCAACTCTTCGTGAGGTGTTGCAGTGGCTGGAGGACAAAGGGCTTAGCG
CATACAGCATCTCTTGTGGAAGCTGTCTACTGTTCAACAGTATGTTCACAAGGCACAAGGAGAGGATGGA
CAAGAAGGTTGTGGATCTCGCTCGGGATGTTGCGAAAGTCGAGTTACCGCCTTATCGCAACCATCTTGAT
GTAGTGGTGGCTTGTGAGGATGAAGATGACAATGACGTCGATATTCCTCTCGTCTCTATCTACTTCAGGT
GAGCTTACTATTAACTTTAAGAAGGAGATATACCATGTACCCATACGATGTTCCTGACTATGCGGGCTAT
CCCTATGACGTCCCGGACTATGCAGGATTGTATCCATATGACGTTCCAGATTACGCCACTAGAGCTGCTT
ACCCATACGATGTTCCTGACTATGCGGGCTATCCCTATGACGTCCCGGACTATGCAGGATTGTATCCATA
TGACGTTCCAGATTACGCAATGGCTTCGAAACGGATCTTGAAGGAGCTGAAGGATCTCCAGAAAGACCCT
CCAACCTCCTGCAGTGCAGGTCCAGTTGCTGAGGACATGTTTCATTGGCAAGCTACAATTATGGGTCCTG
CAGAGAGTCCGTATTCAGGCGGTGTGTTTCTCGTTACCATTCACTTCCCTCCGGACTATCCATTCAAACC
ACCAAAGGTTGCATTTAGGACGAAGGTGTTTCACCCTAATATCAACAGCAACGGAAGCATTTGCCTTGAC
ATTTTGAAAGAACAATGGAGCCCTGCCCTCACCATTTCCAAGGTGTTGCTCTCGATATGTTCGCTGTTAA
CAGATCCAAATCCAGATGACCCTTTGGTACCAGAGATTGCACACATGTACAAAACCGACAGAGCCAAATA
CGAGGCTACTGCAAGAAACTGGACTCAGAAGTATGCCATGGGCTAAGCTTTTACTTAACTTTAAGAAGGA
GATATACCATGTCCCCTATACTAGGTTATTGGAAAATTAAGGGCCTTGTGCAACCCACTCGACTTCTTTT
GGAATATCTTGAAGAAAAATATGAAGAGCATTTGTATGAGCGCGATGAAGGTGATAAATGGCGAAACAAA
AAGTTTGAATTGGGTTTGGAGTTTCCCAATCTTCCTTATTATATTGATGGTGATGTTAAATTAACACAGT
CTATGGCCATCATACGTTATATAGCTGACAAGCACAACATGTTGGGTGGTTGTCCAAAAGAGCGTGCAGA
GATTTCAATGCTTGAAGGAGCGGTTTTGGATATTAGATACGGTGTTTCGAGAATTGCATATAGTAAAGAC
TTTGAAACTCTCAAAGTTGATTTTCTTAGCAAGCTACCTGAAATGCTGAAAATGTTCGAAGATCGTTTAT
GTCATAAAACATATTTAAATGGTGATCATGTAACCCATCCTGACTTCATGTTGTATGACGCTCTTGATGT
TGTTTTATACATGGACCCAATGTGCCTGGATGCGTTCCCAAAATTAGTTTGTTTTAAAAAACGTATTGAA
GCTATCCCACAAATTGATAAGTACTTGAAATCCAGCAAGTATATAGCATGGCCTTTGCAGGGCTGGCAAG
CCACGTTTGGTGGTGGCGACCATCCTCCAAAATCGGATCTGGTTCCGCGTGGATCAATGGCGGGTATCAA
TAGAGCGGGACCATCGGGCGCTTATTTTGTTGGCCACACAGACCCCGAGCCAGTATCGGGGCAAGCACAC
GGATCCGGCAGCGGCGCCAGCTCCTCGAACAGTCCGCAGGTTCAGCCGCGACCCTCGAATACTCCCCCGT
CGAACGCGCCCGCACCGCCGCCAACCGGACGTGAGAGGCTTTCACGATCCACGGCGCTGTCGCGCCAAAC
CAGGGAGTGGCTGGAGCAGGGTATGCCTACAGCGGAGGATGCCAGCGTGCGTCGTAGGCCACAGGTGACT
GCCGATGCCGCAACGCCGCGTGCAGAGGCAAGACGCACGCCGGAGGCAACTGCCGATGCCAGCGCACCGC
GTAGAGGGGCGGTTGCACACGCCAACAGTATCGTTCAGCAATTGGTCAGTGAGGGCGCTGATATTTCGCA
TACTCGTAACATGCTCCGCAATGCAATGAATGGCGACGCAGTCGCTTTTTCTCGAGTAGAACAGAACATA
TTTCGCCAGCATTTCCCGAACATGCCCATGCATGGAATCAGCCGAGATTCGGAACTCGCTATCGAGCTCC
GTGGAGCGCTTCGTCGAGCGGTTCACCAACAGGCGGCGTCAGCGCCAGTGAGGTCGCCCACGCCAACACC
GGCCAGCCCTGCGGCATCATCATCGGGCAGCAGTCAGCGTTCTTTATTTGGACGGTTTGCCCGTTTGATG
GCGCCAAACCAGGGACGGTCGTCGAACACTGCCGCCTCTCAGACGCCGGTCGACAGGAGCCCGCCACGCG
TCAACCAAAGACCCATACGCGTCGACAGGGCTGCGATGCGTAATCGTGGCAATGACGAGGCGGACGCCGC
GCTGCGGGGGTTAGTACAACAGGGGGTCAATTTAGAGCACCTGCGCACGGCCCTTGAAAGACATGTAATG
CAGCGCCTCCCTATCCCCCTCGATATAGGCAGCGCGTTGCAGAATGTGGGAATTAACCCAAGTATCGACT
TGGGGGAAAGCCTTGTGCAACATCCCCTGCTGAATTTGAATGTAGCGTTGAATCGCATGCTGGGGCTGCG
TCCCAGCGCTGAAAGAGCGCCTCGTCCAGCCGTCCCCGTGGCTCCCGCGACCGCCTCCAGGCGACCGGAT
GGTACGCGTGCAACACGATTGCGGGTGATGCCGGAGCGGGAGGATTACGAAAATAATGTGGCCTATGGAG
TGCGCTTGCTTAACCTGAACCCGGGGGTGGGGGTAAGGCAGGCTGTTGCGGCCTTTGTAACCGACCGGGC
TGAGCGGCCAGCAGTGGTGGCTAATATCCGGGCAGCCCTGGACCCTATCGCGTCACAATTCAGTCAGCTG
CGCACAATTTCGAAGGCCGATGCTGAATCTGAAGAGCTGGGTTTTAAGGATGCGGCAGATCATCACACGG
ATGACGTGACGCACTGTCTTTTTGGCGGAGAATTGTCGCTGAGTAATCCGGATCAGCAGGTGATCGGTTT
GGCGGGTAATCCGACGGACACGTCGCAGCCTTACAGCCAAGAGGGAAATAAGGACCTGGCGTTCATGGAT
ATGAAAAAACTTGCCCAATTCCTCGCAGGCAAGCCTGAGCATCCGATGACCAGAGAAACGCTTAACGCCG
AAAATATCGCCAAGTATGCTTTTAGAATAGTCCCCTGAGCTTCAGATTAACTTTAAGAAGGAGATATACC
ATGGAACAAAAGTTGATCTCTGAAGAGGACCTTGAGCAGAAATTGATCTCTGAGGAAGATCTTGAGCAGA
AGCTTATCTCAGAGGAGGATTTGGAGCAAAAACTTATTTCTGAAGAGGACCTAATGGGAAGCAAGTATTC
CAAGGCAACAAATTCGATAAATGATGCTTCTAACTTGAGTTATGGCGTTCCTTTTGAAAATTATCGAGTT
CCTTTTGTAGATTTGGAGGAAGCAACTAACAACTTTGATGACAATTTTTTCATTGGAGAGGGTGGATTTG
GGAAGGTTTACAGGGGTGTTTTGCGTGATGGAACAAAGGTCGCCCTGAAAAAGCATAAACCTGAGTCCTC
ACAAGGTATTGAAGAGTTCGAAACAGAAATTGAGATTCTCTCATTTTGCAGCCATCCGCATCTGGTTTCA
TTGATAGGATTCTGTGATGAAAGAAATGAGATGATTCTAATTTATGACTACATGGAGAATGGGAACCTCA
AGAGCCATTTGTATGGATCAGATCTACCCTCCATGAGCTGGGAGCAGAGGCTGGAGATATGTATCGGGGC
AGCCAGAGGCCTTCACTACCTTCATAAGAATGCAGTTATACATCGTGATGTCAAGTGTACAAACATATTG
CTTGATGAGAATTTTGTGCCAAAAATTACTGATTTTGGAATATCTAAGACAATGCCCGAGCTTGACCAAA
CCCATCTTAGCACAGTAGTGAGAGGAAATATAGGCTACATTGCCCCTGAATATGCTTTGTGGGGACAGCT
GACAGAAAAATCTGATGTTTATTCTTTCGGTGTTGTTTTATTCGAAGTTCTTTGTGCTAGGCCTGCCTTA
GATCGTTCAGAGATAATGAGTTTAGATGATGAGACGCAGAAGATGGGACAGTTGGAACAAATTGTAGATC
CCACTATTGCGGCCAAAATAAGACCAGAGTCCCTCAGGATGTTTGGAGAAACAGCGATCAAATGCTTAGC
TCCGTCTAGTAAAAATAGGCCATCAATGGGTGATGTGCTGTGGAAACTGGAGTATGCACTTTGTCTCCAA
GAGCCTACCATTCAAGATGATCCTGAATGAGCTTTGTGGCTTTTAAGCCAGCCCCGACACCCGCCAACAC
CCGCTGACGCGCCCTGACGGGCTTGTCTGCTCCCGGCATCCGCTTACAGACAAGCTGTGACCGGGATGAG
ATCCGGCTGCTAACAAAGCCCGAAAGGAAGCTGAGTTGGCTGCTGCCACCGCTGAGCAATAACTAGCATA
ACCCCTTGGGGCCTCTAAACGGGTCTTGAGGGGTTTTTTGCTGAAAGGAGGAACTATATCCGGATTGGCG
AATGGG
[124 nt withheld, positions 9387-9510]
C
[91 nt withheld, positions 9512-9602]
A
[49 nt withheld, positions 9604-9652]
CCTTTGACGTTGGAGTCCACGTTCTTT
[37 nt withheld, positions 9680-9716]
ACCCTATCTCGGTCTATTCTTTTGATTTATAAGGGATTTTGCCGATTTCGGCCTATTGGTTAAAAAATGA
GCTGATTTAACAAAAATTTAACGCGAATTTTAACAAAATATTAACGCTTACAATTTAGGTGGCACTTTTC
GGGGAAATGTGCGCGGAACCCCTATTTGTTTATTTTTCTAAATACATTCAAATATGTATCCGCTCATGAA
TTAATTCTTAGAAAAACTCATCGAGCATCAAATGAAACTGCAATTTATTCATATCAGGATTATCAATACC
ATATTTTTGAAAAAGCCGTTTCTGTAATGAAGGAGAAAACTCACCGAGGCAGTTCCATAGGATGGCAAGA
TCCTGGTATCGGTCTGCGATTCCGACTCGTCCAACATCAATACAACCTATTAATTTCCCCTCGTCAAAAA
TAAGGTTATCAAGTGAGAAATCACCATGAGTGACGACTGAATCCGGTGAGAATGGCAAAAGTTTATGCAT
TTCTTTCCAGACTTGTTCAACAGGCCAGCCATTACGCTCGTCATCAAAATCACTCGCATCAACCAAACCG
TTATTCATTCGTGATTGCGCCTGAGCGAGTCGAAATACGCGATCGCTGTTAAAAGGACAATTACAAACAG
GAATCGAATGCAACCGGCGCAGGAACACTGCCAGCGCATCAACAATATTTTCACCTGAATCAGGATATTC
TTCTAATACCTGGAATGCTGTTTTCCCGGGGATCGCAGTGGTGAGTAACCATGCATCATCAGGAGTACGG
ATAAAATGCTTGATGGTCGGAAGAGGCATAAATTCCGTCAGCCAGTTTAGTCTGACCATCTCATCTGTAA
CATCATTGGCAACGCTACCTTTGCCATGTTTCAGAAACAACTCTGGCGCATCGGGCTTCCCATACAATCG
ATAGATTGTCGCACCTGATTGCCCGACATTATCGCGAGCCCATTTATACCCATATAAATCAGCATCCATG
TTGGAATTTAATCGCGGCCTAGAGCAAGACGTTTCCCGTTGAATATGGCTCATAACACCCCTTGTATTAC
TGTTTATGTAAGCAGACAGTTTTATTGTTCATGACCAAAATCCCTTAACGTGAGTTTTCGTTCCACTGAG
CGTCAGACCCCGTAGAAAAGATCAAAGGATCTTCTTGAGATCCTTTTTTTCTGCGCGTAATCTGCTGCTT
GCAAACAAAAAAACCACCGCTACCAGCGGTGGTTTGTTTGCCGGATCAAGAGCTACCAACTCTTTTTCCG
AAGGTAACTGGCTTCAGCAGAGCGCAGATACCAAATACTGTCCTTCTAGTGTAGCCGTAGTTAGGCCACC
ACTTCAAGAACTCTGTAGCACCGCCTACATACCTCGCTCTGCTAATCCTGTTACCAGTGGCTGCTGCCAG
TGGCGATAAGTCGTGTCTTACCGGGTTGGACTCAAGACGATAGTTACCGGATAAGGCGCAGCGGTCGGGC
TGAACGGGGGGTTCGTGCACACAGCCCAGCTTGGAGCGAACGACCTACACCGAACTGAGATACCTACAGC
GTGAGCTATGAGAAAGCGCCACGCTTCCCGAAGGGAGAAAGGCGGACAGGTATCCGGTAAGCGGCAGGGT
CGGAACAGGAGAGCGCACGAGGGAGCTTCCAGGGGGAAACGCCTGGTATCTTTATAGTCCTGTCGGGTTT
CGCCACCTCTGACTTGAGCGTCGATTTTTGTGATGCTCGTCAGGGGGGCGGAGCCTATGGAAAAACGCCA
GCAACGCGGCCTTTTTACGGTTCCTGGCCTTTTGCTGGCCTTTTGCTCACATGTTCTTTCCTGCGTTATC
CCCTGATTCTGTGGATAACCGTATTACCGCCTTTGAGTGAGCTGATACCGCTCGCCGCAGCCGAACGACC
GAGCGCAGCGAGTCAGTGAGCGAGGAAGCGGAAGAGCGCCTGATGCGGTATTTTCTCCTTACGCATCTGT
GCGGTATTTCACACCGCAATGGTGCACTCTCAGTACAATCTGCTCTGATGCCGCATAGTTAAGCCAGTAT
ACACTCCGCTATCGCTACGTGACTGGGTCATGGCTGCGCCCCGACACCCGCCAACACCCGCTGACGCGCC
CTGACGGGCTTGTCTGCTCCCGGCATCCGCTTACAGACAAGCTGTGACCGACTCCGGGAGCTGCATGTGT
CAGAGGTTTTCACCGTCATCACCGAAACGCGCGAGGCAGCTGCGGTAAAGCTCATCAGCGTGGTCGTGAA
GCGATTCACAGATGTCTGCCTGTTCATCCGCGTCCAGCTCGTTGAGTTTCTCCAGAAGCGTTAATGTCTG
GCTTCTGATAAAGCGGGCCATGTTAAGGGCGGTTTTTTCCTGTTTGGTCACTGATGCCTCCGTGTAAGGG
GGATTTCTGTTCATGGGGGTAATGATACCGATGAAACGAGAGAGGATGCTCACGATACGGGTTACTGATG
ATGAACATGCCCGGTTACTGGAACGTTGTGAGGGTAAACAACTGGCGGTATGGATGCGGCGGGACCAGAG
AAAAATCACTCAGGGTCAATGCCAGCGCTTCGTTAATACAGATGTAGGTGTTCCACAGGGTAGCCAGCAG
CATCCTGCGATGCAGATCCGGAACATAATGGTGCAGGGCGCTGACTTCCGCGTTTCCAGACTTTACGAAA
CACGGAAACCCAAGACCATTCATGTTGTTGCTCAGGTCGCAGACGTTTTGCAGCAGCAGTCGCTTCACGT
TCGCTCGCGTATCGGTGATTCATTCTGCTAACCAGTAAGGCAACCCCGCCAGCCTAGCCGGGTCCTCAAC
GACAGGAGCACGATCATGCGCACCCGTGGGGCCGCCATGCCGGCGATAATGGCCTGCTTCTCGCCGAAAC
GTTTGGTGGCGGGACCAGTGACGAAGGCTTGAGCGAGGGCGTGCAAGATTCCGAATACCGCAAGCGACAG
GCCGATCATCGTCGCGCTCCAGCGAAAGCGGTCCTCGCCGAAAATGACCCAGAGCGCTGCCGGCACCTGT
CCTACGAGTTGCATGATAAAGAACACAGTCATAAGTGCGGCGACGATAGTCATGCCCCGCGCCCACCGGA
AGGAGCTGACTGGGTTGAAGGCTCTCAAGGGCATCGGTCGAGATCCCGGTGCCTAATGAGTGAGCTAACT
TACATTAATTGCGTTGCGCTCACTGCCCGCTTTCCAGTCGGGAAACCTGTCGTGCCAGCTGCATTAATGA
ATCGGCCAACGCGCGGGGAGAGGCGGTTTGCGTATTGGGCGCCAGGGTGGTTTTTCTTTTCACCAGTGAC
ACG
Features (pLannotate 1.2.2; 31 found; start..end, strand, type, name):
    960..1037    -  promoter       lacI promoter: lacI
   1045..1324    -  CDS            TcR (fragment): tetracycline efflux protein; tet; confers resistance to tetracycline
   1346..1364    +  promoter       T7 promoter: promoter for bacteriophage T7 RNA polymerase
   1365..1389    +  protein_bind   lac operator: The lac repressor binds to the lac operator to inhibit transcription in E. coli. This inhibition can be relieved by adding lactose or isopropyl-β-D-thiogalactopyranoside (IPTG). lac repressor encoded by lacI
   1410..1427    +  RBS            RBS (fragment): efficient ribosome binding site from bacteriophage T7 gene 10 (Olins and Rangwala, 1989)
   1442..1460    +  CDS            9xHis (fragment): 9xHis affinity tag
   1467..1694    +  CDS            UBIQ_AVESA: Experimental evidence at protein level: Swiss-Prot protein existence level 1. Ubiquitin exists either covalently attached to another protein, or free (unanchored). When covalently bound, it is conjugated to target proteins via an isopeptide bond either as a monomer (monoubiquitin), a polymer linked via different Lys residues of the ubiquitin (polyubiquitin chains) or a linear polymer linked via the initiator Met of the ubiquitin (linear polyubiquitin chains). Polyubiquitin chains, when attached to a target protein, have different functions depending on the Lys residue of the ubiquitin that is
   1706..1723    +  RBS            RBS (fragment): efficient ribosome binding site from bacteriophage T7 gene 10 (Olins and Rangwala, 1989)
   1730..4969    +  CDS            UBA1: UBE11_ARATH - Also known as MOS5. Experimental evidence at protein level: Swiss-Prot protein existence level 1. Activates ubiquitin by first adenylating its C-terminal glycine residue with ATP, and thereafter linking this residue to the side chain of a cysteine residue in E1, yielding a ubiquitin-E1 thioester and free AMP. From Arabidopsis thaliana (Mouse-ear cress).
   4981..4998    +  RBS            RBS (fragment): efficient ribosome binding site from bacteriophage T7 gene 10 (Olins and Rangwala, 1989)
   5008..5096    +  CDS            3xHA (fragment): three tandem HA epitope tags
   5110..5198    +  CDS            3xHA (fragment): three tandem HA epitope tags
   5200..5643    +  CDS            UBC8: UBC8_ARATH - Also known as UBC4A. Experimental evidence at protein level: Swiss-Prot protein existence level 1. Accepts the ubiquitin from the E1 complex and catalyzes its covalent attachment to other proteins. Mediates the selective degradation of short-lived and abnormal proteins. From Arabidopsis thaliana (Mouse-ear cress).
   5655..5672    +  RBS            RBS (fragment): efficient ribosome binding site from bacteriophage T7 gene 10 (Olins and Rangwala, 1989)
   5679..6332    +  CDS            GST26_SCHJA: Experimental evidence at protein level: Swiss-Prot protein existence level 1. GST isoenzymes appear to play a central role in the parasite detoxification system. Other functions are also suspected including a role in increasing the solubility of haematin in the parasite gut. From Schistosoma japonicum (Blood fluke).
   6357..8015    +  CDS            hopAB2: HPAB2_PSESM - Also known as avrPtoB. Experimental evidence at protein level: Swiss-Prot protein existence level 1. Effector protein involved in gene-for-gene resistance in tomato plants. It is recognized by the host Pto resistance protein and elicits Pto and Prf-dependent hypersensitive response (HR) and programmed cell death (PCD), resulting in host immunity. In susceptible plants, acts as a virulence factor by suppressing PCD and HR-based plant immunity. This function requires its E3 ubiquitin ligase activity probably by recruiting E2 enzymes and transferring ubiquitin molecules to cellular
   8027..8044    +  RBS            RBS (fragment): efficient ribosome binding site from bacteriophage T7 gene 10 (Olins and Rangwala, 1989)
   8054..8076    +  CDS            13xMyc (fragment): 13 tandem Myc epitope tags
   8174..9127    +  CDS            HERK1 (fragment): HERK_ARATH - Experimental evidence at protein level: Swiss-Prot protein existence level 1. Receptor-like protein kinase required for cell elongation during vegetative growth, mostly in a brassinosteroid-(BR-) independent manner. From Arabidopsis thaliana (Mouse-ear cress).
   9246..9295    +  CDS            SET1 (fragment): solubility-enhancement tag derived from T7 phage gene 10B
   9303..9350    +  terminator     T7 terminator: transcription terminator for bacteriophage T7 RNA polymerase
   9387..9815    +  rep_origin     f1 ori (sequence partly withheld): f1 bacteriophage origin of replication; arrow indicates direction of (+) strand synthesis
   9868..9925    +  promoter       AmpR promoter (fragment): bla
   9934..10749   -  CDS            KanR: aminoglycoside phosphotransferase; aph(3')-Ia; confers resistance to kanamycin in bacteria or G418 (Geneticin®) in eukaryotes
  10871..11459   +  rep_origin     ori: high-copy-number ColE1/pMB1/pBR322/pUC origin of replication
  11645..11784   -  misc_feature   bom: basis of mobility region from pBR322
  11886..12077   -  CDS            rop: Rop protein, which maintains plasmids at low copy number; rop
  12094..12474   +  CDS            YPB1_ECOLX: Protein predicted: Swiss-Prot protein existence level 4. From Escherichia coli.
  12546..12837   -  CDS            TcR (fragment): tetracycline efflux protein; tet; confers resistance to tetracycline
  12852..12873   -  protein_bind   CAP binding site: CAP binding activates transcription in the presence of cAMP. E. coli catabolite activator protein
  12886..959     -  CDS            lacI (across the origin): lac repressor; lacI; The lac repressor binds to the lac operator to inhibit transcription in E. coli. This inhibition can be relieved by adding lactose or isopropyl-β-D-thiogalactopyranoside (IPTG).
