[The description below was written by a language model from this plasmid's Addgene catalogue record and pLannotate feature annotations shown in this document.]
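Description:
pUG-412 is a Level 2 assembly from the UbiGate modular cloning toolbox, built in the bacterial expression backbone pET-28GG, a Golden Gate-adapted pET-28-type vector. The multigene insert of about 7.8 kb was introduced through BpiI sites that were destroyed during assembly, giving a plasmid of about 13 kb. It is propagated in E. coli under kanamycin selection (aph(3')-Ia) and carries a ColE1/pBR322-type origin with bom and rop, consistent with its low-copy listing, plus an f1 origin. A lacI gene supplies the repressor for the lac operator next to the T7 promoter, so expression depends on T7 RNA polymerase and is IPTG-inducible.

The payload is a single polycistronic unit running from one T7 promoter/lac operator to one T7 terminator, in which each of five open reading frames is preceded by its own T7 gene 10 ribosome binding site. In order these encode His-tagged ubiquitin, the Arabidopsis E1 activating enzyme UBA1, HA-tagged E2 conjugating enzyme UBC8, a GST fusion to the Pseudomonas syringae effector AvrPtoB (hopAB2), which has E3 ligase activity, and a Myc-tagged substrate named Fen. The automated annotation labels this last reading frame as a fragment of the Arabidopsis kinase HERK1, which is probably a homology match rather than its identity. The record lists only Arabidopsis as the species and does not state the source of Fen. "EL5" in the insert name is not explained.

Co-expressing all components reconstitutes a complete ubiquitination cascade in E. coli, and the distinct tags allow each protein and its modified forms to be detected or purified. The depositor describes the plasmid as a positive control containing a functional ubiquitin-E1-E2-E3-substrate combination. The depositor and sequencing-derived records differ by only a few nucleotides and share the same feature layout.
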