Addgene plasmid #104638: pUG-412
Purpose: Level 2 construct
Depositing lab: Marco Trujillo. Depositing organization: Leibniz Institute of Plant Biochemistry (IPB). Publication: UbiGate: a synthetic biology toolbox to analyse ubiquitination. Kowarschik K, Hoehenwarter W, Marillonnet S, Trujillo M. New Phytol. 2018 Mar;217(4):1749-1763. doi: 10.1111/nph.14900. Epub 2017 Nov 30. PubMed 29194629.
Backbone
  Vector backbone: pET-28GG
  Backbone size w/o insert (bp): 5190
  Vector type: Bacterial Expression
Growth in bacteria
  Bacterial resistance: Kanamycin, 50 μg/mL
  Growth temperature: 37°C
  Growth strain: DH5alpha
  Copy number: Low Copy
Gene/Insert
  Gene/Insert name: HIS-Ubq_UBA1_HA-UBC8_GST-AvrPtoB_Myc-Fen_EL5 (alt name: AT4G05320,AT2G30110,AT5G41700)
  Species: A. thaliana (mustard weed)
  Insert size (bp): 7826
  Promoter: T7
  Tag / fusion protein: HIS-Ubq, HA-E2, GST-E3 (N terminal on insert)
  Cloning method: Restriction Enzyme; 5′ cloning site BpiI (destroyed during cloning); 3′ cloning site BpiI (destroyed during cloning)
  Sequencing primers: 5′ T7; 3′ T7 Terminal
Terms and licenses: Academic/Nonprofit Terms; Industry Terms: Not Available to Industry
Depositor comments: Level 2 construct to be used as positive control, contains a functional Ubq-E1-E2-E3-subtrate combination
How to cite: pUG-412 was a gift from Marco Trujillo (Addgene plasmid # 104638 ; http://n2t.net/addgene:104638 ; RRID:Addgene_104638)
